Addgene plasmid #205331: pBad33_ISCbt2_reRNA
Purpose: Bacterial expression of ISCbt2 TnpB and its reRNA
Depositing lab: Haoyi Wang. Depositing organization: Institute of Zoology, Chinese Academy of Sciences. Publication: Evolutionary mining and functional characterization of TnpB nucleases identify efficient miniature genome editors. Xiang G, Li Y, Sun J, Huo Y, Cao S, Cao Y, Guo Y, Yang L, Cai Y, Zhang YE, Wang H. Nat Biotechnol. 2023 Jun 29. doi: 10.1038/s41587-023-01857-x. PubMed 37386294.
Backbone
  Vector backbone: pBAD
  Vector type: Bacterial Expression
Growth in bacteria
  Bacterial resistance: Chloramphenicol, 25 μg/mL
  Growth temperature: 37°C
  Growth strain: DH5alpha
  Copy number: Low Copy
Gene/Insert
  Gene/Insert name: ISCbt2 TnpB
  Species: Other
  Cloning method: Unknown
Terms and licenses: Academic/Nonprofit Terms; Industry Terms: Not Available to Industry
How to cite: pBad33_ISCbt2_reRNA was a gift from Haoyi Wang (Addgene plasmid # 205331 ; http://n2t.net/addgene:205331 ; RRID:Addgene_205331)
