[The description below was written by a language model from this plasmid's Addgene catalogue record and pLannotate feature annotations shown in this document.]
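Description:
pBad33_ISCbt2_reRNA is a low-copy bacterial expression plasmid built on a pBAD33-type backbone for producing the ISCbt2 TnpB nuclease together with its guide RNA (reRNA) in E. coli. It replicates from the p15A origin, which is compatible with ColE1-type plasmids and so allows co-maintenance with a second plasmid in the same cell. Selection is by chloramphenicol, through the cat gene under its native promoter. The annotation also picks up backbone remnants typical of pACYC184/pBAD33 derivatives: fragments of the tetracycline resistance gene and its promoter, an IS1 fragment, a truncated β-lactamase gene with its promoter, partial ColE1 and RSF origin matches, and an M13 phage origin. The fragmentary resistance genes are not expected to be functional markers.

Despite the pBAD name, the feature table does not annotate araC or the arabinose-inducible araBAD promoter. It shows two copies of the strong constitutive synthetic promoter J23119 on the reverse strand. One lies at the far end of the record, upstream of an unannotated stretch of roughly 1.5 kb; the other (a SpeI-ended variant) precedes a shorter unannotated region that runs into the rrnB 5S/T1/T2 terminator region. This layout is consistent with one J23119 promoter driving the TnpB coding sequence and the other driving the reRNA, but neither insert is annotated, so that assignment is an inference. The record does not give the source organism, any tags, or the guide's target sequence. The plasmid comes from work on mining and characterizing TnpB nucleases as miniature genome editors, and it suits bacterial assays of RNA-guided DNA targeting by this TnpB.
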