Features (pLannotate 1.2.2; 17 found; start..end, strand, type, name):
      7..127     +  CDS            TcR (fragment): tetracycline efflux protein; tet; confers resistance to tetracycline
    164..709     +  rep_origin     p15A ori: Plasmids containing the medium-copy-number p15A origin of replication can be propagated in E. coli cells that contain a second plasmid with the ColE1 origin.
    797..852     +  rep_origin     RSF ori (fragment): Plasmids containing the RSF 1030 origin of replication can be propagated in E. coli cells that contain additional plasmids with compatible origins.
    971..1114    -  mobile_element IS1 (fragment): prokaryotic transposable element IS1
   1235..1337    +  promoter       cat promoter: promoter of the E. coli cat gene encoding chloramphenicol acetyltransferase
   1338..1994    +  CDS            cat: CAT_ECOLX - Experimental evidence at protein level: Swiss-Prot protein existence level 1. This enzyme is an effector of chloramphenicol resistance in bacteria. From Escherichia coli. This protein is used as a marker in many commonly used cloning vectors, such as pACYC184.
   2209..2442    -  rep_origin     ori (fragment): high-copy-number ColE1/pMB1/pBR322/pUC origin of replication
   2628..3008    -  rep_origin     M13 ori (sequence partly withheld): M13 bacteriophage origin of replication; arrow indicates direction of (+) strand synthesis
   3051..3345    -  CDS            bla(M) (fragment): β-lactamase lacking the signal sequence; bla(M); allows cytosolic expression of β-lactamase
   3346..3465    -  CDS            AmpR (fragment): β-lactamase; bla; confers resistance to ampicillin, carbenicillin, and related antibiotics
   3466..3557    -  promoter       AmpR promoter: bla
   3576..3603    -  terminator     rrnB T2 terminator: transcription terminator T2 from the E. coli rrnB gene
   3695..3781    -  terminator     rrnB T1 terminator: Escherichia coli rrnB; transcription terminator T1 from the E. coli rrnB gene
   3783..3898    -  ncRNA          5S rRNA: Accession: RF00001 - 5S ribosomal RNA
   4216..4250    -  promoter       J23119(SpeI) promoter: bacterial promoter (Registry of Standard Biological Parts BBa J23119) modified to end with an SpeI site
   5773..5806    -  promoter       J23119 promoter: bacterial promoter (Registry of Standard Biological Parts BBa J23119)
   5808..5826    -  promoter       tet promoter (fragment): E. coli promoter for tetracycline efflux protein gene
>Addgene plasmid #205331 | pBad33_ISCbt2_reRNA | addgene full sequence | sequence record 411030 | Addgene NGS Result
TGAGCAGATCCTCTACGCCGGACGCATCGTGGCCGGCATCACCGGCGCCACAGGTGCGGTTGCTGGCGCC
TATATCGCCGACATCACCGATGGGGAAGATCGGGCTCGCCACTTCGGGCTCATGAGCCTAGAAATATTTT
ATCTGATTAATAAGATGATCTTCTTGAGATCGTTTTGGTCTGCGCGTAATCTCTTGCTCTGAAAACGAAA
AAACCGCCTTGCAGGGCGGTTTTTCGAAGGTTCTCTGAGCTACCAACTCTTTGAACCGAGGTAACTGGCT
TGGAGGAGCGCAGTCACCAAAACTTGTCCTTTCAGTTTAGCCTTAACCGGCGCATGACTTCAAGACTAAC
TCCTCTAAATCAATTACCAGTGGCTGCTGCCAGTGGTGCTTTTGCATGTCTTTCCGGGTTGGACTCAAGA
CGATAGTTACCGGATAAGGCGCAGCGGTCGGACTGAACGGGGGGTTCGTGCATACAGTCCAGCTTGGAGC
GAACTGCCTACCCGGAACTGAGTGTCAGGCGTGGAATGAGACAAACGCGGCCATAACAGCGGAATGACAC
CGGTAAACCGAAAGGCAGGAACAGGAGAGCGCACGAGGGAGCCGCCAGGGGGAAACGCCTGGTATCTTTA
TAGTCCTGTCGGGTTTCGCCACCACTGATTTGAGCGTCAGATTTCGTGATGCTTGTCAGGGGGGCGGAGC
CTATGGAAAAACGGCTTTGCCGCGGCCCTCTCACTTCCCTGTTAAGTATCTTCCTGGCATCTTCCAGGAA
ATCTCCGCCCCGTTCGTAAGCCATTTCCGCTCGCCGCAGTCGAACGACCGAGCGTAGCGAGTCAGTGAGC
GAGGAAGCGGAATATATCCTGTATCACATATTCTGCTGACGCACCGGTGCAGCCTTTTTTCTCCTGCCAC
ATGAAGCACTTCACTGACACCCTCATCAGTGCCAACATAGTAAGCCAGTATACACTCCGCTAGCGCTGAT
GTCCGGCGGTGCTTTTGCCGTTACGCACCACCCCGTCAGTAGCTGAACAGGAGGGACAGCTGATAGAAAC
AGAAGCCACTGGAGCACCTCAAAAACACCATCATACACTAAATCAGTAAGTTGGCAGCATCACCCGACGC
ACTTTGCGCCGAATAAATACCTGTGACGGAAGATCACTTCGCAGAATAAATAAATCCTGGTGTCCCTGTT
GATACCGGGAAGCCCTGGGCCAACTTTTGGCGAAAATGAGACGTTGATCGGCACGTAAGAGGTTCCAACT
TTCACCATAATGAAATAAGATCACTACCGGGCGTATTTTTTGAGTTATCGAGATTTTCAGGAGCTAAGGA
AGCTAAAATGGAGAAAAAAATCACTGGATATACCACCGTTGATATATCCCAATGGCATCGTAAAGAACAT
TTTGAGGCATTTCAGTCAGTTGCTCAATGTACCTATAACCAGACCGTTCAGCTGGATATTACGGCCTTTT
TAAAGACCGTAAAGAAAAATAAGCACAAGTTTTATCCGGCCTTTATTCACATTCTTGCCCGCCTGATGAA
TGCTCATCCGGAGTTCCGTATGGCAATGAAAGACGGTGAGCTGGTGATATGGGATAGTGTTCACCCTTGT
TACACCGTTTTCCATGAGCAAACTGAAACGTTTTCATCGCTCTGGAGTGAATACCACGACGATTTCCGGC
AGTTTCTACACATATATTCGCAAGATGTGGCGTGTTACGGTGAAAACCTGGCCTATTTCCCTAAAGGGTT
TATTGAGAATATGTTTTTCGTCTCAGCCAATCCCTGGGTGAGTTTCACCAGTTTTGATTTAAACGTGGCC
AATATGGACAACTTCTTCGCCCCCGTTTTCACCATGGGCAAATATTATACGCAAGGCGACAAGGTGCTGA
TGCCGCTGGCGATTCAGGTTCATCATGCCGTTTGTGATGGCTTCCATGTCGGCAGAATGCTTAATGAATT
ACAACAGTACTGCGATGAGTGGCAGGGCGGGGCGTAATTTTTTTAAGGCAGTTATTGGTGCCCTTAAACG
CCTGGTTGCTACGCCTGAATAAGTGATAATAAGCGGATGAATGGCAGAAATTCGAAAGCAAATTCGACCC
GGTCGTCGGTTCAGGGCAGGGTCGTTAAATAGCCGCTTATGTCTATTGCTGGTTTACCGGTTTATTGACT
ACCGGAAGCAGTGTGACCGTGTGCTTCTCAAATGCCTGACTGGTAACAGGATTAGCAGAGCGAGGTATGT
AGGCGGTGCTACAGAGTTCTTGAAGTGGTGGCCTAACTACGGCTACACTAGAAGGACAGTATTTGGTATC
TGCGCTCTGCTGAAGCCAGTTACCTTCGGAAAAAGAGTTGGTAGCTCTTGATCCGGCAAACAAACCACCG
CTGGTAGCGGTGGTTTTTTTGTTTGCAAGCAGCAGATTACGCGCAGAAAAAAAGGATCTCAAGAAGATCC
TTTGATCTTTTCTACGGGGTCTGACGCTCAGTGGAACGAAAACTCACGTTAAGGGATTTTGGTCATGAGA
TTATCAAAAAGGATCTTCACCTAGATCCTTTTAAATTGTAAACGTTAATATTTTGTTAAAATTCGCGTTA
AATTTTTGTTAAATCAGCTCATTTTTTAACCAATAGGCCGAAATCGGCAAAATCCCTTATAAATCAAAAG
AATAGCCCGAGATAGGGT
[37 nt withheld, positions 2679-2715]
AAAGAACGTGGACTCCAACGTCAAAGG
[141 nt withheld, positions 2743-2883]
G
[125 nt withheld, positions 2885-3009]
AATCAATCTAAAGTATATATGAGTAAACTTGGTCTGACAGTTACCAATGCTTAATCAGTGAGGCACCTAT
CTCAGCGATCTGTCTATTTCGTTCATCCATAGTTGCCTGACTCCCCGTCGTGTAGATAACTACGATACGG
GAGGGCTTACCATCTGGCCCCAGTGCTGCAATGATACCGCGAGACCCACGCTCACCGGCTCCAGATTTAT
CAGCAATAAACCAGCCAGCCGGAAGGGCCGAGCGCAGAAGTGGTCCTGCAACTTTATCCGCCTCCATCCA
GTCTATTAATTGTTGCCGGGAAGCTAGAGTAAGTAGTTCGCCAGTTAATAGTTTGCTGCACCCAACTGAT
CTTCAGCATCTTTTACTTTCACCAGCGTTTCTGGGTGAGCAAAAACAGGAAGGCAAAATGCCGCAAAAAA
GGGAATAAGGGCGACACGGAAATGTTGAATACTCATACTCTTCCTTTTTCAATATTATTGAAGCATTTAT
CAGGGTTATTGTCTCATGAGCGGATACATATTTGAATGTATTTAGAAAAATAAACAAAAGAGTTTGTAGA
AACGCAAAAAGGCCATCCGTCAGGATGGCCTTCTGCTTAATTTGATGCCTGGCAGTTTATGGCGGGCGTC
CTGCCCGCCACCCTCCGGGCCGTTGCTTCGCAACGTTCAAATCCGCTCCCGGCGGATTTGTCCTACTCAG
GAGAGCGTTCACCGACAAACAACAGATAAAACGAAAGGCCCAGTCTTTCGACTGAGCCTTTCGTTTTATT
TGATGCCTGGCAGTTCCCTACTCTCGCATGGGGAGACCCCACACTACCATCGGCGCTACGGCGTTTCACT
TCTGAGTTCGGCATGGGGTCAGGTGGGACCACCGCGCTACTGCCGCCAGGCAAATTCTGTTTTATCAGAC
CGCTTCTGCGTTCTGATTTAATCTGTATCAGGCTGAAAATCTTCTCTCATCCGCCAAAACAGCCAAGCTT
AAAAAACGCAATGATGATCTCCGAGCCTGAATACTCTGCACAAGCTAAAGCTTGGCAGGTTCTACTTCTA
TCAATTCTCTTTTTAACTCTCGCTTAATTATAAAATTAAGTTACAACATTCAAACTATTGAATTGATTAT
CTATAGACTTTTTTGCCAATAGTTGCAACCAACTAATTAACGACAAAGGCACGATTCTAATACCTTATTT
TATATTTATATTCCCAACTAGTATTATACCTAGGACTGAGCTAGCTGTCAAAGATCTCTCAGGATCCTAT
TCCCATACTATTTAATAATCTATTTTTACAATTTTTCAATCTTAATATTTCTATATCATGCAATTTTTTA
AAACTATCAAATTCATCTAATAATTTTTCTTTATTTACTTTATCTAATTTAAGTTTTTTATCTATAATAA
CATTTTTAATAATTAAAGCACTCATTAAATCTCTTTGTATTTGAATTTCTTGCTCATTAATTTTAAACCT
ATTCCATCTTTCACTTAAAGACTTCTTAATATATTCATTTGTAAAGGGATTATATTGACTTGCCTTTATT
TTATAAGTATCTATTTTAAACAACCCTAAATTATGATATTTGAGTTTCCTATTAATTATATCAAGCAACA
TACTAGGTGCTTTGTTTGCTAGACTCTTACCAAATCTTTTCTTTTTATTGAATCTACCTGTTTTCTCATT
TATAGTAGTTTCTTTTGCTCTAGCTTGTAACCCCTTATAATTCATAGTTTCTACTTTAATGATGCTACCT
AATGATAATATATAATTAGCCATTTTTTCATGGTCTTGCTTTCTTATACTGGCTAATCTACTTTGTATAT
CTCTTAACTTTGCTTTGGTTTTTAAATAATTATTACTATTAATCCATCTATCTCTATTTCCCTTTTTAAT
AGTTCCATCTTCATTATACTTATTAGGATTATTAGCACGTCTTTGTCTATCTAATTTCCTATTTAATATT
CTTTTTTGATTTTCTATATTATCAATCTCAGGTGCTAACTCTAATAACTTAACATCATTTTCACTAGATA
CTGCAATAGTTCTTGTACCTATATCCAAACCTACCTCACCTGTTCCTAATGTATGTTTTATAGGTGGTAT
CCCTTCTAATATTAGTTGAACATAATATCTAATTGAATTACCTTTGTATTTTTTAATTATTCTACAAAAT
TTAACTCTATCTTGAATGCATTTTTGAGCATAAGTATCATTTTTTCTTATAATTACAGGCAATTTTAATT
TATTAAAGTATATAAATCCATCTCTATATCTTATTCCTTGTCTATTATTAAGTCCTTCCATAGAATACAT
TTCATTATATTTAATAAAATTAACTCTTTTAGCTTCACCAAATCTCATTCGATCAATAGATTTAATCGCT
CTTGCCGATAATGCTTGTACTGTATTAGCATCTATATTTTTAAATTCATTTACCCTTAATGAGGTGGAAT
ATTTGTTTAAATCAAAATTACTAAATTTATATTTTAATTGTACTTCTTTGAATAGTTTATTTTTATTAAT
CTTCTTAGTTTCTTTTCTTGCTTGTTGATACATTTTAGATTCTCTCATTAATCTAAATCTTTTTAATCCT
TCACCTAATAAAGCATTATACAACTTTCTTGATAATTCAAAGTATGTATTTAACGCACTTATATCAGATT
TAGTAGCCCCTAATCTCAAAGTTAAAACATAACTAGGAGTTTTTGATTTAGCCACAGTATTCATGAATTC
GAATTCTTTCTCCTCTTTAGATCTTTTCCCGGGGCTAGCATTATACCTAGGACTGAGCTAGCTGTCAGAT
CGATGATAAGCTGTCAAACA
